>Addgene plasmid #176118 | SspB-iRFP-DHPH-TIAM1 | addgene full sequence | sequence record 346370 | Addgene NGS Result
TAGTTATTAATAGTAATCAATTACGGGGTCATTAGTTCATAGCCCATATATGGAGTTCCGCGTTACATAA
CTTACGGTAAATGGCCCGCCTGGCTGACCGCCCAACGACCCCCGCCCATTGACGTCAATAATGACGTATG
TTCCCATAGTAACGCCAATAGGGACTTTCCATTGACGTCAATGGGTGGAGTATTTACGGTAAACTGCCCA
CTTGGCAGTACATCAAGTGTATCATATGCCAAGTACGCCCCCTATTGACGTCAATGACGGTAAATGGCCC
GCCTGGCATTATGCCCAGTACATGACCTTATGGGACTTTCCTACTTGGCAGTACATCTACGTATTAGTCA
TCGCTATTACCATGGTGATGCGGTTTTGGCAGTACATCAATGGGCGTGGATAGCGGTTTGACTCACGGGG
ATTTCCAAGTCTCCACCCCATTGACGTCAATGGGAGTTTGTTTTGGCACCAAAATCAACGGGACTTTCCA
AAATGTCGTAACAACTCCGCCCCATTGACGCAAATGGGCGGTAGGCGTGTACGGTGGGAGGTCTATATAA
GCAGAGCTGGTTTAGTGAACCGTCAGATCCGCTAGCCACCATGAGCTCCCCGAAACGCCCTAAGCTGCTG
CGTGAATATTACGATTGGCTGGTTGATAACAGCTTTACCCCATATCTGGTGGTGGATGCCACATACCTGG
GCGTGAACGTGCCCGTGGAGTATGTGAAAGACGGTCAGATCGTGCTGAATCTGTCTGCAAGTGCGACCGG
CAACCTGCAACTGACAAATGATTTTATCCAGTTCAACGCCCGCTTTAAGGGCGTGTCTCGTGAACTGTAT
ATCCCGATGGGTGCCGCTCTGGCCATTTACGCTCGCGAGAACGGCGATGGTGTGATGTTCGAACCAGAAG
AAATCTATGACGAGCTGAATATTGGTAGTGGACCGGTCGCCACCATGGCGCGTAAGGTCGATCTCACCTC
CTGCGATCGCGAGCCGATCCACATCCCCGGCAGCATTCAGCCGTGCGGCTGCCTGCTAGCCTGCGACGCG
CAGGCGGTGCGGATCACGCGCATTACGGAAAATGCCGGCGCGTTCTTTGGACGCGAAACTCCGCGGGTCG
GTGAGCTACTCGCCGATTACTTCGGCGAGACCGAAGCCCATGCGCTGCGCAACGCACTGGCGCAGTCCTC
CGATCCAAAGCGACCGGCGCTGATCTTCGGTTGGCGCGACGGCCTGACCGGCCGCACCTTCGACATCTCA
CTGCATCGCCATGACGGTACATCGATCATCGAGTTCGAGCCTGCGGCGGCCGAACAGGCCGACAATCCGC
TGCGGCTGACGCGGCAGATCATCGCGCGCACCAAAGAACTGAAGTCGCTCGAAGAGATGGCCGCACGGGT
GCCGCGCTATCTGCAGGCGATGCTCGGCTATCACCGCGTGATGTTGTACCGCTTCGCGGACGACGGCTCC
GGGATGGTGATCGGCGAGGCGAAGCGCAGCGACCTCGAGAGCTTTCTCGGTCAGCACTTTCCGGCGTCGC
TGGTCCCGCAGCAGGCGCGGCTACTGTACTTGAAGAACGCGATCCGCGTGGTCTCGGATTCGCGCGGCAT
CAGCAGCCGGATCGTGCCCGAGCACGACGCCTCCGGCGCCGCGCTCGATCTGTCGTTCGCGCACCTGCGC
AGCATCTCGCCCTGCCATCTCGAATTTCTGCGGAACATGGGCGTCAGCGCCTCGATGTCGCTGTCGATCA
TCATTGACGGCACGCTATGGGGATTGATCATCTGTCATCATTACGAGCCGCGTGCCGTGCCGATGGCGCA
GCGCGTCGCGGCCGAAATGTTCGCCGACTTCTTATCGCTGCACTTCACCGCCGCCCACCACCAACGCGTG
TACAAGTCCGGACTCAGATCTCGAGAACAGCTGTCGGATGCGGATAAGCTGCGCAAGGTGATCTGTGAAC
TGCTGGAGACTGAACGCACCTATGTGAAAGACTTAAACTGCCTCATGGAGAGATACCTGAAGCCCCTTCA
GAAGGAGACCTTTCTCACCCAGGATGAGCTTGATGTACTTTTTGGAAATTTAACCGAAATGGTGGAGTTT
CAAGTCGAGTTCCTTAAGACTCTAGAAGATGGAGTAAGACTGGTCCCTGACTTGGAAAAGCTGGAGAAGG
TTGACCAGTTCAAGAAAGTGCTCTTCTCTCTGGGGGGATCCTTCCTGTACTACGCGGACCGCTTCAAGCT
CTACAGTGCCTTCTGTGCGAGCCACACAAAAGTCCCCAAGGTCCTGGTGAAAGCCAAGACGGACACAGCC
TTCAAGGCGTTCCTCGATGCCCAGAACCCGAGGCAGCAGCACTCATCCACGCTGGAGTCTTACCTCATCA
AGCCCATCCAGAGGGTCCTCAAGTACCCGCTTCTGCTCAGGGAGCTGTTTGCGCTGACCGATGCGGAGAG
CGAGGAACACTACCACCTGGACGTGGCCATCAAGACTATGAACAAGGTCGCCAGTCACATCAATGAGATG
CAGAAGATCCACGAAGAGTTTGGTGCCGTGTTTGACCAGCTGATTGCTGAGCAGACGGGAGAGAAGAAAG
AGGTTGCAGATCTGAGCATGGGTGACCTGCTCTTGCACACCAGCGTCATCTGGCTGAACCCACCCGCCTC
ACTGGGAAAGTGGAAAAAGGAGCCAGAATTAGCAGCCTTCGTCTTCAAAACGGCCGTGGTCCTTGTATAT
AAAGACGGTTCCAAGCAGAAGAAGAAACTTGTTGGCTCTCACAGGCTGTCAATCTACGAGGAGTGGGACC
CCTTCCGGTTTCGCCACATGATCCCTACCGAAGCTTTGCAGGTCCGAGCTCTGCCCAGTGCAGATGCAGA
GGCAAATGCGGTATGCGAAATTGTCCACGTGAAATCAGAGTCAGAAGGGAGGCCCGAGCGGGTTTTCCAC
CTCTGCTGCAGTTCCCCAGAGAGCAGAAAGGACTTTCTGAAGTCTGTGCATTCGATCCTGCGAGATAAAC
ACAGAAGACAGTAAGGTACCGCGGGCCCGGGATCCACCGGATCTAGATAACTGATCATAATCAGCCATAC
CACATTTGTAGAGGTTTTACTTGCTTTAAAAAACCTCCCACACCTCCCCCTGAACCTGAAACATAAAATG
AATGCAATTGTTGTTGTTAACTTGTTTATTGCAGCTTATAATGGTTACAAATAAAGCAATAGCATCACAA
ATTTCACAAATAAAGCATTTTTTTCACTGCATTCTAGTTGTGGTTTGTCCAAACTCATCAATGTATCTTA
AGGCGTAAATTGTAAGCGTTAATATTTTGTTAAAATTCGCGTTAAATTTTTGTTAAATCAGCTCATTTTT
TAACCAATAGGCCGAAATCGGCAAAATCCCTTATAAATCAAAAGAATAGACCGAGATAGGGT
[37 nt withheld, positions 3423-3459]
AAAGAACGTGGACTCCAACGTCAAAGG
[49 nt withheld, positions 3487-3535]
T
[91 nt withheld, positions 3537-3627]
G
[124 nt withheld, positions 3629-3752]
CAGGTGGCACTTTTCGGGGAAATGTGCGCGGAACCCCTATTTGTTTATTTTTCTAAATACATTCAAATAT
GTATCCGCTCATGAGACAATAACCCTGATAAATGCTTCAATAATATTGAAAAAGGAAGAGTCCTGAGGCG
GAAAGAACCAGCTGTGGAATGTGTGTCAGTTAGGGTGTGGAAAGTCCCCAGGCTCCCCAGCAGGCAGAAG
TATGCAAAGCATGCATCTCAATTAGTCAGCAACCAGGTGTGGAAAGTCCCCAGGCTCCCCAGCAGGCAGA
AGTATGCAAAGCATGCATCTCAATTAGTCAGCAACCATAGTCCCGCCCCTAACTCCGCCCATCCCGCCCC
TAACTCCGCCCAGTTCCGCCCATTCTCCGCCCCATGGCTGACTAATTTTTTTTATTTATGCAGAGGCCGA
GGCCGCCTCGGCCTCTGAGCTATTCCAGAAGTAGTGAGGAGGCTTTTTTGGAGGCCTAGGCTTTTGCAAA
GATCGATCAAGAGACAGGATGAGGATCGTTTCGCATGATTGAACAAGATGGATTGCACGCAGGTTCTCCG
GCCGCTTGGGTGGAGAGGCTATTCGGCTATGACTGGGCACAACAGACAATCGGCTGCTCTGATGCCGCCG
TGTTCCGGCTGTCAGCGCAGGGGCGCCCGGTTCTTTTTGTCAAGACCGACCTGTCCGGTGCCCTGAATGA
ACTGCAAGACGAGGCAGCGCGGCTATCGTGGCTGGCCACGACGGGCGTTCCTTGCGCAGCTGTGCTCGAC
GTTGTCACTGAAGCGGGAAGGGACTGGCTGCTATTGGGCGAAGTGCCGGGGCAGGATCTCCTGTCATCTC
ACCTTGCTCCTGCCGAGAAAGTATCCATCATGGCTGATGCAATGCGGCGGCTGCATACGCTTGATCCGGC
TACCTGCCCATTCGACCACCAAGCGAAACATCGCATCGAGCGAGCACGTACTCGGATGGAAGCCGGTCTT
GTCGATCAGGATGATCTGGACGAAGAGCATCAGGGGCTCGCGCCAGCCGAACTGTTCGCCAGGCTCAAGG
CGAGCATGCCCGACGGCGAGGATCTCGTCGTGACCCATGGCGATGCCTGCTTGCCGAATATCATGGTGGA
AAATGGCCGCTTTTCTGGATTCATCGACTGTGGCCGGCTGGGTGTGGCGGACCGCTATCAGGACATAGCG
TTGGCTACCCGTGATATTGCTGAAGAGCTTGGCGGCGAATGGGCTGACCGCTTCCTCGTGCTTTACGGTA
TCGCCGCTCCCGATTCGCAGCGCATCGCCTTCTATCGCCTTCTTGACGAGTTCTTCTGAGCGGGACTCTG
GGGTTCGAAATGACCGACCAAGCGACGCCCAACCTGCCATCACGAGATTTCGATTCCACCGCCGCCTTCT
ATGAAAGGTTGGGCTTCGGAATCGTTTTCCGGGACGCCGGCTGGATGATCCTCCAGCGCGGGGATCTCAT
GCTGGAGTTCTTCGCCCACCCTAGGGGGAGGCTAACTGAAACACGGAAGGAGACAATACCGGAAGGAACC
CGCGCTATGACGGCAATAAAAAGACAGAATAAAACGCACGGTGTTGGGTCGTTTGTTCATAAACGCGGGG
TTCGGTCCCAGGGCTGGCACTCTGTCGATACCCCACCGAGACCCCATTGGGGCCAATACGCCCGCGTTTC
TTCCTTTTCCCCACCCCACCCCCCAAGTTCGGGTGAAGGCCCAGGGCTCGCAGCCAACGTCGGGGCGGCA
GGCCCTGCCATAGCCTCAGGTTACTCATATATACTTTAGATTGATTTAAAACTTCATTTTTAATTTAAAA
GGATCTAGGTGAAGATCCTTTTTGATAATCTCATGACCAAAATCCCTTAACGTGAGTTTTCGTTCCACTG
AGCGTCAGACCCCGTAGAAAAGATCAAAGGATCTTCTTGAGATCCTTTTTTTCTGCGCGTAATCTGCTGC
TTGCAAACAAAAAAACCACCGCTACCAGCGGTGGTTTGTTTGCCGGATCAAGAGCTACCAACTCTTTTTC
CGAAGGTAACTGGCTTCAGCAGAGCGCAGATACCAAATACTGTTCTTCTAGTGTAGCCGTAGTTAGGCCA
CCACTTCAAGAACTCTGTAGCACCGCCTACATACCTCGCTCTGCTAATCCTGTTACCAGTGGCTGCTGCC
AGTGGCGATAAGTCGTGTCTTACCGGGTTGGACTCAAGACGATAGTTACCGGATAAGGCGCAGCGGTCGG
GCTGAACGGGGGGTTCGTGCACACAGCCCAGCTTGGAGCGAACGACCTACACCGAACTGAGATACCTACA
GCGTGAGCTATGAGAAAGCGCCACGCTTCCCGAAGGGAGAAAGGCGGACAGGTATCCGGTAAGCGGCAGG
GTCGGAACAGGAGAGCGCACGAGGGAGCTTCCAGGGGGAAACGCCTGGTATCTTTATAGTCCTGTCGGGT
TTCGCCACCTCTGACTTGAGCGTCGATTTTTGTGATGCTCGTCAGGGGGGCGGAGCCTATGGAAAAACGC
CAGCAACGCGGCCTTTTTACGGTTCCTGGCCTTTTGCTGGCCTTTTGCTCACATGTTCTTTCCTGCGTTA
TCCCCTGATTCTGTGGATAACCGTATTACCGCCATGCAT
Features (pLannotate 1.2.2; 16 found; start..end, strand, type, name):
     61..364     +  enhancer       CMV enhancer: human cytomegalovirus immediate early enhancer
    365..568     +  promoter       CMV promoter: human cytomegalovirus (CMV) immediate early promoter
    604..933     +  CDS            sspB (fragment): SSPB_HAEIN - Experimental evidence at protein level: Swiss-Prot protein existence level 1. Also stimulates degradation of the N-terminus of RseA (residues 1-108, alone or in complex with sigma-E) by ClpX-ClpP in a non-ssrA-mediated fashion. From Haemophilus influenzae (strain ATCC 51907 / DSM 11121 / KW20 / Rd).
    955..1887    +  CDS            iRFP670: iRFP670 is a basic (constitutively fluorescent) near ir fluorescent protein published in 2013, derived from Rhodopseudomonas palustris CGA009. It has low acid sensitivity. It requires the cofactor biliverdin for fluorescence.
   1903..3021    +  CDS            TIAM1 (fragment): TIAM1_HUMAN - Experimental evidence at protein level: Swiss-Prot protein existence level 1. Guanyl-nucleotide exchange factor that activates RHO-like proteins and connects extracellular signals to cytoskeletal activities. Activates RAC1, CDC42, and to a lesser extent RHOA and their downstream signaling to regulate processes like cell adhesion and cell migration. From Homo sapiens (Human).
   3025..3050    +  misc_feature   MCS (fragment): multiple cloning site
   3062..3146    +  CDS            large T antigen (fragment): large T antigen from SV40 (simian virus 40)
   3169..3290    +  polyA_signal   SV40 poly(A) signal: SV40 polyadenylation signal
   3324..3752    -  rep_origin     f1 ori (sequence partly withheld): f1 bacteriophage origin of replication; arrow indicates direction of (+) strand synthesis
   3779..3883    +  promoter       AmpR promoter: bla
   3885..4242    +  promoter       SV40 promoter: SV40 enhancer and early promoter
   4277..5071    +  CDS            NeoR/KanR: aminoglycoside phosphotransferase from Tn5; aph(3')-II (or nptII); confers resistance to neomycin, kanamycin, and G418 (Geneticin®)
   5092..5244    +  CDS            ble (fragment): BLE_KLEPN - Experimental evidence at protein level: Swiss-Prot protein existence level 1. Binding protein with a strong affinity to the bleomycin family of antibiotics. Binds to CL990; an antimitotic-antibiotic compound. From Klebsiella pneumoniae.
   5303..5350    +  polyA_signal   HSV TK poly(A) signal: herpes simplex virus thymidine kinase polyadenylation signal (Cole and Stacy, 1985)
   5441..5457    -  polyA_signal   bGH poly(A) signal (fragment): bovine growth hormone polyadenylation signal
   5679..6267    +  rep_origin     ori: high-copy-number ColE1/pMB1/pBR322/pUC origin of replication
