[The description below was written by a language model from this plasmid's Addgene catalogue record and pLannotate feature annotations shown in this document.]
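Description:
SspB-iRFP-DHPH-TIAM1 is a mammalian expression plasmid of about 6.4 kb built on the Clontech pEGFP-C1 backbone, in which the original fluorescent protein reading frame has been replaced by a three-part fusion. It is propagated in E. coli from a high-copy ColE1/pUC-type origin and selected with kanamycin. The NeoR/KanR gene is driven by tandem bacterial (AmpR-type) and SV40 early promoters and ends in an HSV TK polyadenylation signal, so the same marker can also support G418 selection in mammalian cells. An f1 origin is also present. The short ble, large T antigen and bGH poly(A) fragments in the feature table appear to be backbone remnants or partial annotation matches rather than functional parts.

The payload is transcribed from the CMV immediate early enhancer and promoter and terminated by the SV40 poly(A) signal. The open reading frame begins with an SspB fragment, the binding partner of the light-switchable iLID module. This is followed by the near-infrared fluorescent protein iRFP670, which needs biliverdin as a cofactor, and then a fragment of human TIAM1. The construct name indicates that this fragment is the catalytic DH-PH guanine nucleotide exchange factor region.

According to the record, the construct is intended for heterodimerization with iLID and activation of Rac1. It is a component of an optogenetic Opto-RhoGEF toolbox, in which illumination would recruit the SspB-tagged GEF domain to a separately supplied iLID anchor. The iLID partner and its localization are not part of this plasmid. This allows Rho GTPase activity to be controlled reversibly from global to subcellular scales, for example in studies of endothelial barrier strength, while the iRFP tag tracks the fusion in a far-red channel.
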