Addgene plasmid #176118: SspB-iRFP-DHPH-TIAM1
Purpose: Heterodimerization with iLID, Rac1 activation
Depositing lab: Dorus Gadella. Publication: Opto-RhoGEFs, an optimized optogenetic toolbox to reversibly control Rho GTPase activity on a global to subcellular scale, enabling precise control over vascular endothelial barrier strength. Mahlandt EK, Palacios Martinez S, Arts JJG, Tol S, van Buul JD, Goedhart J. Elife. 2023 Jul 14;12:RP84364. doi: 10.7554/eLife.84364. PubMed 37449837.
Backbone
  Vector backbone: pEGFP-C1
  Backbone manufacturer: Clontech
  Vector type: Mammalian Expression
Growth in bacteria
  Bacterial resistance: Kanamycin, 50 μg/mL
  Growth temperature: 37°C
  Growth strain: DH5alpha
  Copy number: High Copy
Gene/Insert
  Gene/Insert name: TIAM1
  Species: H. sapiens (human)
  Entrez Gene: TIAM1 (a.k.a. NEDLDS, TIAM-1)
  Cloning method: Restriction Enzyme; 5′ cloning site Unknown (unknown if destroyed)
Terms and licenses: Academic/Nonprofit Terms; Industry Terms: Not Available to Industry
Depositor comments: Please visit https://doi.org/10.1101/2022.10.17.512253 for bioRxiv preprint.
How to cite: SspB-iRFP-DHPH-TIAM1 was a gift from Dorus Gadella (Addgene plasmid # 176118 ; http://n2t.net/addgene:176118 ; RRID:Addgene_176118)
